Addgene plasmid #104641: pUG-41308
Purpose: (Empty Backbone) Level 0 cloning vector
Depositing lab: Marco Trujillo. Depositing organization: Leibniz Institute of Plant Biochemistry (IPB). Publication: UbiGate: a synthetic biology toolbox to analyse ubiquitination. Kowarschik K, Hoehenwarter W, Marillonnet S, Trujillo M. New Phytol. 2018 Mar;217(4):1749-1763. doi: 10.1111/nph.14900. Epub 2017 Nov 30. PubMed 29194629.
Backbone
  Vector backbone: pUC19-derived
  Backbone manufacturer: self-made
  Backbone size (bp): 2251
  Vector type: Synthetic Biology
  Selectable markers: LacZ alpha
Growth in bacteria
  Bacterial resistance: Spectinomycin, 50 μg/mL
  Growth temperature: 37°C
  Growth strain: DH5alpha
  Copy number: High Copy
Gene/Insert
  Gene/Insert name: None
Terms and licenses: Academic/Nonprofit Terms; Industry Terms: Not Available to Industry
Depositor comments: Level 0 cloning vector, clone insert BpiI
How to cite: pUG-41308 was a gift from Marco Trujillo (Addgene plasmid # 104641 ; http://n2t.net/addgene:104641 ; RRID:Addgene_104641)
