[The description below was written by a language model from this plasmid's Addgene catalogue record and pLannotate feature annotations shown in this document.]
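Description:
pUG-41308 is an empty Level 0 cloning vector from the UbiGate toolbox, a modular synthetic-biology system built to reconstitute and analyse ubiquitination. It is a self-made, pUC19-derived plasmid with no insert. The catalogue gives a backbone size of 2,251 bp, whereas the depositor's full sequence is 2,845 nt; the record does not explain the gap, though it may reflect the lacZα region that an insert replaces. The plasmid replicates in E. coli from a high-copy ColE1/pUC-type origin. Selection is with spectinomycin through an aadA aminoglycoside adenylyltransferase gene, which lies downstream of an annotated bla (AmpR) promoter. Short fragments annotated as an integron integrase and a gentamicin acetyltransferase flank this region. They are most likely non-functional remnants of the resistance cassette's source, as are the small lacI and bom fragments elsewhere in the backbone.

The cloning site is a lacZα cassette made up of a CAP binding site, lac promoter, lac operator, a pUC18/19-type multiple cloning site and a lacZα fragment. The catalogue lists LacZ alpha as the selectable marker. According to the depositor, inserts are cloned with BpiI, a type IIS restriction enzyme that cuts outside its recognition site, as used in Golden Gate/MoClo-style assembly. In vectors of this kind the insert normally replaces the lacZα cassette, so recombinant colonies appear white and colonies carrying the empty vector appear blue in an α-complementing host. The BpiI sites and the overhangs they generate are not annotated in the feature table, so the fusion sites, and therefore the module position this vector serves, cannot be stated from the record. The vector is used to capture and store basic parts as Level 0 modules for later hierarchical assembly into higher-level constructs.
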