Features (pLannotate 1.2.2; 12 found; start..end, strand, type, name):
    110..214     +  promoter       AmpR promoter: bla
    205..285     -  CDS            int (fragment): INT2_ECOLX - Protein inferred from homology: Swiss-Prot protein existence level 3. Putative integrase believed to be involved in the insertion of antibiotic resistance genes into plasmids and transposons. From Escherichia coli.
    371..427     +  CDS            GmR (fragment): gentamycin acetyltransferase; aacC1; confers resistance to gentamycin
    434..1222    +  CDS            aadA: S3AD_ECOLX - Experimental evidence at protein level: Swiss-Prot protein existence level 1. Mediates bacterial resistance to the antibiotics streptomycin and spectinomycin. From Escherichia coli.
   1396..1984    +  rep_origin     ori: high-copy-number ColE1/pMB1/pBR322/pUC origin of replication
   2167..2283    +  CDS            lacI (fragment): LACI_ECOLI - Experimental evidence at protein level: Swiss-Prot protein existence level 1. Repressor of the lactose operon. Binds allolactose as an inducer. From Escherichia coli (strain K12).
   2299..2320    +  protein_bind   CAP binding site: CAP binding activates transcription in the presence of cAMP. E. coli catabolite activator protein
   2335..2365    +  promoter       lac promoter: promoter for the E. coli lac operon
   2373..2389    +  protein_bind   lac operator: The lac repressor binds to the lac operator to inhibit transcription in E. coli. This inhibition can be relieved by adding lactose or isopropyl-β-D-thiogalactopyranoside (IPTG). lac repressor encoded by lacI
   2426..2482    -  misc_feature   MCS: pUC18/19 multiple cloning site
   2479..2636    +  CDS            lacZα (fragment): LacZα fragment of β-galactosidase; lacZ fragment
   2642..2741    -  misc_feature   bom (fragment): basis of mobility region from pBR322
>Addgene plasmid #104641 | pUG-41308 | depositor full sequence | sequence record 246347 | pUG-41308 sequence 2845 bps
GTGGCTCTTCAGTGGACGAAAGGGCCTCGTGATACGCCTATTTTTATAGGTTAATGTCATGATAATAATG
GTTTCTTAGACGTCAGGTGGCACTTTTCGGGGAAATGTGCGCGGAACCCCTATTTGTTTATTTTTCTAAA
TACATTCAAATATGTATCCGCTCATGAGACAATAACCCTGATAAATGCTTCAATAATATTGAAAAAGGAA
GAGTATGCGCTCACGCAACTGGTCCAGAACCTTGACCGAACGCAGCGGTGGTAACGGCGCAGTGGCGGTT
TTCATGGCTTGTTATGACTGTTTTTTTGGGGTACAGTCTATGCCTCGGGCATCCAAGCAGCAAGCGCGTT
ACGCCGTGGGTCGATGTTTGATGTTATGGAGCAGCAACGATGTTACGCAGCAGGGCAGTCGCCCTAAAAC
AAAGTTAAACATCATGAGGGAAGCGGTGATCGCCGAAGTATCGACTCAACTATCAGAGGTAGTTGGCGTC
ATCGAGCGCCATCTCGAACCGACGTTGCTGGCCGTACATTTGTACGGCTCCGCAGTGGATGGCGGCCTGA
AGCCACACAGCGATATTGATTTGCTGGTTACGGTGACCGTAAGGCTTGATGAAACAACGCGGCGAGCTTT
GATCAACGACCTTTTGGAAACTTCGGCTTCCCCTGGAGAGAGCGAGATTCTCCGCGCTGTAGAAGTCACC
ATTGTTGTGCACGACGACATCATTCCGTGGCGTTATCCAGCTAAGCGCGAACTGCAATTTGGAGAATGGC
AGCGCAATGACATTCTTGCAGGTATCTTCGAGCCAGCCACGATCGACATTGATCTGGCTATCTTGCTGAC
AAAAGCAAGAGAACATAGCGTTGCCTTGGTAGGTCCAGCGGCGGAGGAACTCTTTGATCCGGTTCCTGAA
CAGGATCTATTTGAGGCGCTAAATGAAACCTTAACGCTATGGAACTCGCCGCCCGACTGGGCTGGCGATG
AGCGAAATGTAGTGCTTACGTTGTCCCGCATTTGGTACAGCGCAGTAACCGGCAAAATCGCGCCGAAGGA
TGTCGCTGCCGACTGGGCAATGGAGCGCCTGCCGGCCCAGTATCAGCCCGTCATACTTGAAGCTAGACAG
GCTTATCTTGGACAAGAAGAAGATCGCTTGGCCTCGCGCGCAGATCAGTTGGAAGAATTTGTCCATTACG
TAAAAGGCGAGATCACCAAGGTAGTCGGCAAATAACTGTCAGACCAAGTTTACTCATATATACTTTAGAT
TGATTTAAAACTTCATTTTTAATTTAAAAGGATCTAGGTGAAGATCCTTTTTGATAATCTCATGACCAAA
ATCCCTTAACGTGAGTTTTCGTTCCACTGAGCGTCAGACCCCGTAGAAAAGATCAAAGGATCTTCTTGAG
ATCCTTTTTTTCTGCGCGTAATCTGCTGCTTGCAAACAAAAAAACCACCGCTACCAGCGGTGGTTTGTTT
GCCGGATCAAGAGCTACCAACTCTTTTTCCGAAGGTAACTGGCTTCAGCAGAGCGCAGATACCAAATACT
GTCCTTCTAGTGTAGCCGTAGTTAGGCCACCACTTCAAGAACTCTGTAGCACCGCCTACATACCTCGCTC
TGCTAATCCTGTTACCAGTGGCTGCTGCCAGTGGCGATAAGTCGTGTCTTACCGGGTTGGACTCAAGACG
ATAGTTACCGGATAAGGCGCAGCGGTCGGGCTGAACGGGGGGTTCGTGCACACAGCCCAGCTTGGAGCGA
ACGACCTACACCGAACTGAGATACCTACAGCGTGAGCTATGAGAAAGCGCCACGCTTCCCGAAGGGAGAA
AGGCGGACAGGTATCCGGTAAGCGGCAGGGTCGGAACAGGAGAGCGCACGAGGGAGCTTCCAGGGGGAAA
CGCCTGGTATCTTTATAGTCCTGTCGGGTTTCGCCACCTCTGACTTGAGCGTCGATTTTTGTGATGCTCG
TCAGGGGGGCGGAGCCTATGGAAAAACGCCAGCAACGCGGCCTTTTTACGGTTCCTGGCCTTTTGCTGGC
CTTTTGCTCACATGTTCTTTCCTGCGTTATCCCCTGATTCTGTGGATAACCGTATTACCGCCTTTGAGTG
AGCTGATACCGCTCGCCGCAGCCGAACGACCGAGCGCAGCGAGTCAGTGAGCGAGGAAGCGGAAGAGCGC
CCAATACGCAAACCGCCTCTCCCCGCGCGTTGGCCGATTCATTAATCACTCTGTGGTCTCAAATGTTGTC
TTCGCAGCTGGCACGACAGGTTTCCCGACTGGAAAGCGGGCAGTGAGCGCAACGCAATTAATGTGAGTTA
GCTCACTCATTAGGCACCCCAGGCTTTACACTTTATGCTTCCGGCTCGTATGTTGTGTGGAATTGTGAGC
GGATAACAATTTCACACAGGAAACAGCTATGACCATGATTACGCCAAGCTTGCATGCCTGCAGGTCGACT
CTAGAGGATCCCCGGGTACCGAGCTCGAATTCACTGGCCGTCGTTTTACAACGTCGTGACTGGGAAAACC
CTGGCGTTACCCAACTTAATCGCCTTGCAGCACATCCCCCTTTCGCCAGCTGGCGTAATAGCGAAGAGGC
CCGCACCGATCGCCCTTCCCAACAGTTGCGCAGCCTGAATGGCGAATGGCGCCTGATGCGGTATTTTCTC
CTTACGCATCTGTGCGGTATTTCACACCGCATATGGTGCACTCTCAGTACAATCTGCTCTGATGCCGCAT
AGTTAAGCCAGCCCCGACACCCGCCAACACCCGCTGACGCGCCCTGACGGGCTTGTCTGCTCCCGGCATC
CGCTTACAGACAAGCTGTGACGAAGACAAGCTTTGAGACCACGAA
