>Addgene plasmid #104641 | pUG-41308 | addgene partial sequence | sequence record 207041 | Addgene Partial NGS Result
TGTAGGTGCGGGCCTCTTCGCTATTACGCCAGCTGGCGAAAGGGGGATGTGCTGCAAGGCGATTAAGTTG
GGTAACGCCAGGGTTTTCCCAGTCACGACGTTGTAAAACGACGGCCAGTGAATTCGAGCTCGGTACCCGG
GGATCCTCTAGAGTCGACCTGCAGGCATGCAAGCTTGGCGTAATCATGGTCATAGCTGTTTCCTGTGTGA
AATTGTTATCCGCTCACAATTCCACACAACATACGAGCCGGAAGCATAAAGTGTAAAGCCTGGGGTGCCT
AATGAGTGAGCTAACTCACATTAATTGCGTTGCGCTCACTGCCCGCTTTCCAGTCGGGAAACCTGTCGTG
CCAGCTGCGAAGACAACATTTGAGACCACAGAGTGATTAATGAATCGGCCAACGCGCGGGGAGAGGCGGT
TTGCGTATTGGGCGCTCTTCCGCTTCCTCGCTCACTGACTCGCTGCGCTCGGTCGTTCGGCTGCGGCGAG
CGGTATCAGCTCACTCAAAGGCGGTAATACGGTTATCCACAGAATCAGGGGATAACGCAGGAAAGAACAT
GTGAGCAAAAGGCCAGCAAAAGGCCAGGAACCGTAAAAAGGCCGCGTTGCTGGCGTTTTTCCATAGGCTC
CGCCCCCCTGACGAGCATCACAAAAATCGACGCTCAAGTCAGAGGTGGCGAAACCCGACAGGACTATAAA
GATACCAGGCGTTTCCCCCTGGAAGCTCCCTCGTGCGCTCTCCTGTTCCGACCCTGCCGCTTACCGGATA
CCTGTCCGCCTTTCTCCCTTCGGGAAGCGTGGCGCTTTCTCATAGCTCACGCTGTAGGTATCTCAGTTCG
GTGTAGGTCGTTCGCTCCAAGCTGGGCTGTGTGCACGAACCCCCCGTTCAGCCCGACCGCTGCGCCTTAT
CCGGTAACTATCGTCTTGAGTCCAACCCGGTAAGACACGACTTATCGCCACTGGCAGCAGCCACTGGTAA
CAGGATTAGCAGAGCGAGGTATGTAGGCGGTGCTACAGAGTTCTTGAAGTGGTGGCCTAACTACGGCTAC
ACTAGAAGAACAGTATTTGGTATCTGCGCTCTGCTGAAGCCAGTTACCTTCGGAAAAAGAGTTGGTAGCT
CTTGATCCGGCAAACAAACCACCGCTGGTAGCGGTGGTTTTTTTGTTTGCAAGCAGCAGATTACGCGCAG
AAAAAAAGGATCTCAAGAAGATCCTTTGATCTTTTCTACGGGGTCTGACGCTCAGTGGAACGAAAACTCA
CGTTAAGGGATTTTGGTCATGAGATTATCAAAAAGGATCTTCACCTAGATCCTTTTAAATTAAAAATGAA
GTTTTAAATCAATCTAAAGTATATATGAGTAAACTTGGTCTGACAGTTATTTGCCGACTACCTTGGTGAT
CTCGCCTTTTACGTAATGGACAAATTCTTCCAACTGATCTGCGCGCGAGGCCAAGCGATCTTCTTCTTGT
CCAAGATAAGCCTGTCTAGCTTCAAGTATGACGGGCTGATACTGGGCCGGCAGGCGCTCCATTGCCCAGT
CGGCAGCGACATCCTTCGGCGCGATTTTGCCGGTTACTGCGCTGTACCAAATGCGGGACAACGTAAGCAC
TACATTTCGCTCATCGCCAGCCCAGTCGGGCGGCGAGTTCCATAGCGTTAAGGTTTCATTTAGCGCCTCA
AATAGATCCTGTTCAGGAACCGGATCAAAGAGTTCCTCCGCCGCTGGACCTACCAAGGCAACGCTATGTT
CTCTTGCTTTTGTCAGCAAGATAGCCAGATCAATGTCGATCGTGGCTGGCTCGAAGATACCTGCAAGAAT
GTCATTGCGCTGCCATTCTCCAAATTGCAGTTCGCGCTTAGCTGGATAACGCCACGGAATGATGTCGTCG
TGCACAACAATGGTGACTTCTACAGCGCGGAGAATCTCGCTCTCTCCAGGGGAAGCCGAAGTTTCCAAAA
GGTCGTTGATCAAAGCTCGCCGCGTTGTTTCATCAAGCCTTACGGTCACCGTAACCAGCAAATCAATATC
GCTGTGTGGCTTCAGGCCGCCATCCACTGCGGAGCCGTACAAATGTACGGCCAGCAACGTCGGTTCGAGA
TGGCGCTCGATGACGCCAACTACCTCTGATAGTTGAGTCGATACTTCGGCGATCACCGCTTCCCTCATGA
TGTTTAACTTTGTTTTAGGGCGACTGCCCTGCTGCGTAACATCGTTGCTGCTCCATAACATCAAACATCG
ACCCACGGCGTAACGCGCTTGCTGCTTGGATGCCCGAGGCATAGACTGTACCCCAAAAAAAAAC
